>Addgene plasmid #80339 | pTE4497 | depositor full sequence | sequence record 151162 | pTE4497 sequence 9728 bps
CGCTGAGTAGTGCGCGAGCAAAATTTAAGCTACAACAAGGCAAGGCTTGACCGACAATTGCGTACAAAAA
AGGAGACGTTCGAACGTCTCCATCTACAACAGTAGAAATTACGGTGTTTCGTCCTTTCCACAAGATATAT
AAAGCCAAGAAATCGAAATACTTTCAAGTTACGGTAAGCATATGATAGTCCATTTTAAAACATAATTTTA
AAACTGCAAACTACCCAAGAAATTATTACTTTCTACGTCACGTATTTTGTACTAATATCTTTGTGTTTAC
AGTCAAATTAATTCTAATTATCTCTCTAACAGCCTTGTATCGTATATGCAAATATGAAGGAATCATGGGA
AATAGGCCCTCTTCCTGCCCGACCTTAGATCCGAATCCATATCGATATGCTAGTTGGCGCGTTGACATTG
ATTATTGACTAGTTATTAATAGTAATCAATTACGGGGTCATTAGTTCATAGCCCATATATGGAGTTCCGC
GTTACATAACTTACGGTAAATGGCCCGCCTGGCTGACCGCCCAACGACCCCCGCCCATTGACGTCAATAA
TGACGTATGTTCCCATAGTAACGCCAATAGGGACTTTCCATTGACGTCAATGGGTGGAGTATTTACGGTA
AACTGCCCACTTGGCAGTACATCAAGTGTATCATATGCCAAGTACGCCCCCTATTGACGTCAATGACGGT
AAATGGCCCGCCTGGCATTATGCCCAGTACATGACCTTATGGGACTTTCCTACTTGGCAGTACATCTACG
TATTAGTCATCGCTATTACCATGGTGATGCGGTTTTGGCAGTACATCAATGGGCGTGGATAGCGGTTTGA
CTCACGGGGATTTCCAAGTCTCCACCCCATTGACGTCAATGGGAGTTTGTTTTGGCACCAAAATCAACGG
GACTTTCCAAAATGTCGTAACAACTCCGCCCCATTGACGCAAATGGGCGGTAGGCGTGTACGGTGGGAGG
TCTATATAAGCAGAGCTCTCTGGCTAACTAGAGAACCCACTGCTTACTGGCTTATCGAAATTAATACGAC
TCACTATAGGGAGACCCAAGCTGGCTAGCGTTTAAACTTAAGCTTGGTACCGCCACCATGAGCATCTACC
AGGAGTTCGTCAACAAGTATTCACTGAGTAAGACACTGCGGTTCGAGCTGATCCCACAGGGCAAGACACT
GGAGAACATCAAGGCCCGAGGCCTGATTCTGGACGATGAGAAGCGGGCAAAAGACTATAAGAAAGCCAAG
CAGATCATTGATAAATACCACCAGTTCTTTATCGAGGAAATTCTGAGCTCCGTGTGCATCAGTGAGGATC
TGCTGCAGAATTACTCAGACGTGTACTTCAAGCTGAAGAAGAGCGACGATGACAACCTGCAGAAGGACTT
CAAGTCCGCCAAGGACACCATCAAGAAACAGATTAGCGAGTACATCAAGGACTCCGAAAAGTTTAAAAAT
CTGTTCAACCAGAATCTGATCGATGCTAAGAAAGGCCAGGAGTCCGACCTGATCCTGTGGCTGAAACAGT
CTAAGGACAATGGGATTGAACTGTTCAAGGCTAACTCCGATATCACTGATATTGACGAGGCACTGGAAAT
CATCAAGAGCTTCAAGGGATGGACCACATACTTTAAAGGCTTCCACGAGAACCGCAAGAACGTGTACTCC
AGCAACGACATTCCTACCTCCATCATCTACCGAATCGTCGATGACAATCTGCCAAAGTTCCTGGAGAACA
AGGCCAAATATGAATCTCTGAAGGACAAAGCTCCCGAGGCAATTAATTACGAACAGATCAAGAAAGATCT
GGCTGAGGAACTGACATTCGATATCGACTATAAGACTAGCGAGGTGAACCAGAGGGTCTTTTCCCTGGAC
GAGGTGTTTGAAATCGCCAATTTCAACAATTACCTGAACCAGTCCGGCATTACTAAATTCAATACCATCA
TTGGCGGGAAGTTTGTGAACGGGGAGAATACCAAGCGCAAGGGAATTAACGAATACATCAATCTGTATAG
CCAGCAGATCAACGACAAAACTCTGAAGAAATACAAGATGTCTGTGCTGTTCAAACAGATCCTGAGTGAT
ACCGAGTCCAAGTCTTTTGTCATTGATAAACTGGAAGATGACTCAGACGTGGTCACTACCATGCAGAGCT
TTTATGAGCAGATCGCCGCTTTCAAGACAGTGGAGGAAAAATCTATTAAGGAAACTCTGAGTCTGCTGTT
CGATGACCTGAAAGCCCAGAAGCTGGACCTGAGTAAGATCTACTTCAAAAACGATAAGAGTCTGACAGAC
CTGTCACAGCAGGTGTTTGATGACTATTCCGTGATTGGGACCGCCGTCCTGGAGTACATTACACAGCAGA
TCGCTCCAAAGAACCTGGATAATCCCTCTAAGAAAGAGCAGGAACTGATCGCTAAGAAAACCGAGAAGGC
AAAATATCTGAGTCTGGAAACAATTAAGCTGGCACTGGAGGAGTTCAACAAGCACAGGGATATTGACAAA
CAGTGCCGCTTTGAGGAAATCCTGGCCAACTTCGCAGCCATCCCCATGATTTTTGATGAGATCGCCCAGA
ACAAAGACAATCTGGCTCAGATCAGTATTAAGTACCAGAACCAGGGCAAGAAAGACCTGCTGCAGGCTTC
AGCAGAAGATGACGTGAAAGCCATCAAGGATCTGCTGGACCAGACCAACAATCTGCTGCACAAGCTGAAA
ATCTTCCATATTAGTCAGTCAGAGGATAAGGCTAATATCCTGGATAAAGACGAACACTTCTACCTGGTGT
TCGAGGAATGTTACTTCGAGCTGGCAAACATTGTCCCCCTGTATAACAAGATTAGGAACTACATCACACA
GAAGCCTTACTCTGACGAGAAGTTTAAACTGAACTTCGAAAATAGTACCCTGGCCAACGGGTGGGATAAG
AACAAGGAGCCTGACAACACAGCTATCCTGTTCATCAAGGATGACAAGTACTATCTGGGAGTGATGAATA
AGAAAAACAATAAGATCTTCGATGACAAAGCCATTAAGGAGAACAAAGGGGAAGGATACAAGAAAATCGT
GTATAAGCTGCTGCCCGGCGCAAATAAGATGCTGCCTAAGGTGTTCTTCAGCGCCAAGAGTATCAAATTC
TACAACCCATCCGAGGACATCCTGCGGATTAGAAATCACTCAACACATACTAAGAACGGGAGCCCCCAGA
AGGGATATGAGAAATTTGAGTTCAACATCGAGGATTGCAGGAAGTTTATTGACTTCTACAAGCAGAGCAT
CTCCAAACACCCTGAATGGAAGGATTTTGGCTTCCGGTTTTCCGACACACAGAGATATAACTCTATCGAC
GAGTTCTACCGCGAGGTGGAAAATCAGGGGTATAAGCTGACTTTTGAGAACATTTCTGAAAGTTACATCG
ACAGCGTGGTCAATCAGGGAAAGCTGTACCTGTTCCAGATCTATAACAAAGATTTTTCAGCATACAGCAA
GGGCAGACCAAACCTGCATACACTGTACTGGAAGGCCCTGTTCGATGAGAGGAATCTGCAGGACGTGGTC
TATAAACTGAACGGAGAGGCCGAACTGTTTTACCGGAAGCAGTCTATTCCTAAGAAAATCACTCACCCAG
CTAAGGAGGCCATCGCTAACAAGAACAAGGACAATCCTAAGAAAGAGAGCGTGTTCGAATACGATCTGAT
TAAGGACAAGCGGTTCACCGAAGATAAGTTCTTTTTCCATTGTCCAATCACCATTAACTTCAAGTCAAGC
GGCGCTAACAAGTTCAACGACGAGATCAATCTGCTGCTGAAGGAAAAAGCAAACGATGTGCACATCCTGA
GCATTGACCGAGGAGAGCGGCATCTGGCCTACTATACCCTGGTGGATGGCAAAGGGAATATCATTAAGCA
GGATACATTCAACATCATTGGCAATGACCGGATGAAAACCAACTACCACGATAAACTGGCTGCAATCGAG
AAGGATAGAGACTCAGCTAGGAAGGACTGGAAGAAAATCAACAACATTAAGGAGATGAAGGAAGGCTATC
TGAGCCAGGTGGTCCATGAGATTGCAAAGCTGGTCATCGAATACAATGCCATTGTGGTGTTCGAGGATCT
GAACTTCGGCTTTAAGAGGGGGCGCTTTAAGGTGGAAAAACAGGTCTATCAGAAGCTGGAGAAAATGCTG
ATCGAAAAGCTGAATTACCTGGTGTTTAAAGATAACGAGTTCGACAAGACCGGAGGCGTCCTGAGAGCCT
ACCAGCTGACAGCTCCCTTTGAAACTTTCAAGAAAATGGGAAAACAGACAGGCATCATCTACTATGTGCC
AGCCGGATTCACTTCCAAGATCTGCCCCGTGACCGGCTTTGTCAACCAGCTGTACCCTAAATATGAGTCA
GTGAGCAAGTCCCAGGAATTTTTCAGCAAGTTCGATAAGATCTGTTATAATCTGGACAAGGGGTACTTCG
AGTTTTCCTTCGATTACAAGAACTTCGGCGACAAGGCCGCTAAGGGGAAATGGACCATTGCCTCCTTCGG
ATCTCGCCTGATCAACTTTCGAAATTCCGATAAAAACCACAATTGGGACACTAGGGAGGTGTACCCAACC
AAGGAGCTGGAAAAGCTGCTGAAAGACTACTCTATCGAGTATGGACATGGCGAATGCATCAAGGCAGCCA
TCTGTGGCGAGAGTGATAAGAAATTTTTCGCCAAGCTGACCTCAGTGCTGAATACAATCCTGCAGATGCG
GAACTCAAAGACCGGGACAGAACTGGACTATCTGATTAGCCCCGTGGCTGATGTCAACGGAAACTTCTTC
GACAGCAGACAGGCACCCAAAAATATGCCTCAGGATGCAGACGCCAACGGGGCCTACCACATCGGGCTGA
AGGGACTGATGCTGCTGGGCCGGATCAAGAACAATCAGGAGGGGAAGAAGCTGAACCTGGTCATTAAGAA
CGAGGAATACTTCGAGTTTGTCCAGAATAGAAATAACAAAAGGCCGGCGGCCACGAAAAAGGCCGGCCAG
GCAAAAAAGAAAAAGGGATCCTACCCATACGATGTTCCAGATTACGCTTATCCCTACGACGTGCCTGATT
ATGCATACCCATATGATGTCCCCGACTATGCCTAAGAATTCTGCAGATATCCAGCACAGTGGCGGCCGCT
CGAGTCTAGAGGGCCCGTTTAAACCCGCTGATCAGCCTCGACTGTGCCTTCTAGTTGCCAGCCATCTGTT
GTTTGCCCCTCCCCCGTGCCTTCCTTGACCCTGGAAGGTGCCACTCCCACTGTCCTTTCCTAATAAAATG
AGGAAATTGCATCGCATTGTCTGAGTAGGTGTCATTCTATTCTGGGGGGTGGGGTGGGGCAGGACAGCAA
GGGGGAGGATTGGGAAGACAATAGCAGGCATGCTGGGGATGCGGTGGGCTCTATGGCTTCTGAGGCGGAA
AGAACCAGCTGGGGCTCTAGGGGGTATCCCC
[124 nt withheld, positions 5492-5615]
C
[91 nt withheld, positions 5617-5707]
A
[49 nt withheld, positions 5709-5757]
CCTTTGACGTTGGAGTCCACGTTCTTT
[37 nt withheld, positions 5785-5821]
ACCCTATCTCGGTCTATTCTTTTGATTTATAAGGGATTTTGCCGATTTCGGCCTATTGGTTAAAAAATGA
GCTGATTTAACAAAAATTTAACGCGAATTAATTCTGTGGAATGTGTGTCAGTTAGGGTGTGGAAAGTCCC
CAGGCTCCCCAGCAGGCAGAAGTATGCAAAGCATGCATCTCAATTAGTCAGCAACCAGGTGTGGAAAGTC
CCCAGGCTCCCCAGCAGGCAGAAGTATGCAAAGCATGCATCTCAATTAGTCAGCAACCATAGTCCCGCCC
CTAACTCCGCCCATCCCGCCCCTAACTCCGCCCAGTTCCGCCCATTCTCCGCCCCATGGCTGACTAATTT
TTTTTATTTATGCAGAGGCCGAGGCCGCCTCTGCCTCTGAGCTATTCCAGAAGTAGTGAGGAGGCTTTTT
TGGAGGCCTAGGCTTTTGCAAAAAGCTCCCGGGAGCTTGTATATCCATTTTCGGATCTGATCAAGAGACA
GGATGAGGATCGTTTCGCATGATTGAACAAGATGGATTGCACGCAGGTTCTCCGGCCGCTTGGGTGGAGA
GGCTATTCGGCTATGACTGGGCACAACAGACAATCGGCTGCTCTGATGCCGCCGTGTTCCGGCTGTCAGC
GCAGGGGCGCCCGGTTCTTTTTGTCAAGACCGACCTGTCCGGTGCCCTGAATGAACTGCAGGACGAGGCA
GCGCGGCTATCGTGGCTGGCCACGACGGGCGTTCCTTGCGCAGCTGTGCTCGACGTTGTCACTGAAGCGG
GAAGGGACTGGCTGCTATTGGGCGAAGTGCCGGGGCAGGATCTCCTGTCATCTCACCTTGCTCCTGCCGA
GAAAGTATCCATCATGGCTGATGCAATGCGGCGGCTGCATACGCTTGATCCGGCTACCTGCCCATTCGAC
CACCAAGCGAAACATCGCATCGAGCGAGCACGTACTCGGATGGAAGCCGGTCTTGTCGATCAGGATGATC
TGGACGAAGAGCATCAGGGGCTCGCGCCAGCCGAACTGTTCGCCAGGCTCAAGGCGCGCATGCCCGACGG
CGAGGATCTCGTCGTGACCCATGGCGATGCCTGCTTGCCGAATATCATGGTGGAAAATGGCCGCTTTTCT
GGATTCATCGACTGTGGCCGGCTGGGTGTGGCGGACCGCTATCAGGACATAGCGTTGGCTACCCGTGATA
TTGCTGAAGAGCTTGGCGGCGAATGGGCTGACCGCTTCCTCGTGCTTTACGGTATCGCCGCTCCCGATTC
GCAGCGCATCGCCTTCTATCGCCTTCTTGACGAGTTCTTCTGAGCGGGACTCTGGGGTTCGAAATGACCG
ACCAAGCGACGCCCAACCTGCCATCACGAGATTTCGATTCCACCGCCGCCTTCTATGAAAGGTTGGGCTT
CGGAATCGTTTTCCGGGACGCCGGCTGGATGATCCTCCAGCGCGGGGATCTCATGCTGGAGTTCTTCGCC
CACCCCAACTTGTTTATTGCAGCTTATAATGGTTACAAATAAAGCAATAGCATCACAAATTTCACAAATA
AAGCATTTTTTTCACTGCATTCTAGTTGTGGTTTGTCCAAACTCATCAATGTATCTTATCATGTCTGTAT
ACCGTCGACCTCTAGCTAGAGCTTGGCGTAATCATGGTCATAGCTGTTTCCTGTGTGAAATTGTTATCCG
CTCACAATTCCACACAACATACGAGCCGGAAGCATAAAGTGTAAAGCCTGGGGTGCCTAATGAGTGAGCT
AACTCACATTAATTGCGTTGCGCTCACTGCCCGCTTTCCAGTCGGGAAACCTGTCGTGCCAGCTGCATTA
ATGAATCGGCCAACGCGCGGGGAGAGGCGGTTTGCGTATTGGGCGCTCTTCCGCTTCCTCGCTCACTGAC
TCGCTGCGCTCGGTCGTTCGGCTGCGGCGAGCGGTATCAGCTCACTCAAAGGCGGTAATACGGTTATCCA
CAGAATCAGGGGATAACGCAGGAAAGAACATGTGAGCAAAAGGCCAGCAAAAGGCCAGGAACCGTAAAAA
GGCCGCGTTGCTGGCGTTTTTCCATAGGCTCCGCCCCCCTGACGAGCATCACAAAAATCGACGCTCAAGT
CAGAGGTGGCGAAACCCGACAGGACTATAAAGATACCAGGCGTTTCCCCCTGGAAGCTCCCTCGTGCGCT
CTCCTGTTCCGACCCTGCCGCTTACCGGATACCTGTCCGCCTTTCTCCCTTCGGGAAGCGTGGCGCTTTC
TCATAGCTCACGCTGTAGGTATCTCAGTTCGGTGTAGGTCGTTCGCTCCAAGCTGGGCTGTGTGCACGAA
CCCCCCGTTCAGCCCGACCGCTGCGCCTTATCCGGTAACTATCGTCTTGAGTCCAACCCGGTAAGACACG
ACTTATCGCCACTGGCAGCAGCCACTGGTAACAGGATTAGCAGAGCGAGGTATGTAGGCGGTGCTACAGA
GTTCTTGAAGTGGTGGCCTAACTACGGCTACACTAGAAGAACAGTATTTGGTATCTGCGCTCTGCTGAAG
CCAGTTACCTTCGGAAAAAGAGTTGGTAGCTCTTGATCCGGCAAACAAACCACCGCTGGTAGCGGTTTTT
TTGTTTGCAAGCAGCAGATTACGCGCAGAAAAAAAGGATCTCAAGAAGATCCTTTGATCTTTTCTACGGG
GTCTGACGCTCAGTGGAACGAAAACTCACGTTAAGGGATTTTGGTCATGAGATTATCAAAAAGGATCTTC
ACCTAGATCCTTTTAAATTAAAAATGAAGTTTTAAATCAATCTAAAGTATATATGAGTAAACTTGGTCTG
ACAGTTACCAATGCTTAATCAGTGAGGCACCTATCTCAGCGATCTGTCTATTTCGTTCATCCATAGTTGC
CTGACTCCCCGTCGTGTAGATAACTACGATACGGGAGGGCTTACCATCTGGCCCCAGTGCTGCAATGATA
CCGCGAGACCCACGCTCACCGGCTCCAGATTTATCAGCAATAAACCAGCCAGCCGGAAGGGCCGAGCGCA
GAAGTGGTCCTGCAACTTTATCCGCCTCCATCCAGTCTATTAATTGTTGCCGGGAAGCTAGAGTAAGTAG
TTCGCCAGTTAATAGTTTGCGCAACGTTGTTGCCATTGCTACAGGCATCGTGGTGTCACGCTCGTCGTTT
GGTATGGCTTCATTCAGCTCCGGTTCCCAACGATCAAGGCGAGTTACATGATCCCCCATGTTGTGCAAAA
AAGCGGTTAGCTCCTTCGGTCCTCCGATCGTTGTCAGAAGTAAGTTGGCCGCAGTGTTATCACTCATGGT
TATGGCAGCACTGCATAATTCTCTTACTGTCATGCCATCCGTAAGATGCTTTTCTGTGACTGGTGAGTAC
TCAACCAAGTCATTCTGAGAATAGTGTATGCGGCGACCGAGTTGCTCTTGCCCGGCGTCAATACGGGATA
ATACCGCGCCACATAGCAGAACTTTAAAAGTGCTCATCATTGGAAAACGTTCTTCGGGGCGAAAACTCTC
AAGGATCTTACCGCTGTTGAGATCCAGTTCGATGTAACCCACTCGTGCACCCAACTGATCTTCAGCATCT
TTTACTTTCACCAGCGTTTCTGGGTGAGCAAAAACAGGAAGGCAAAATGCCGCAAAAAAGGGAATAAGGG
CGACACGGAAATGTTGAATACTCATACTCTTCCTTTTTCAATATTATTGAAGCATTTATCAGGGTTATTG
TCTCATGAGCGGATACATATTTGAATGTATTTAGAAAAATAAACAAATAGGGGTTCCGCGCACATTTCCC
CGAAAAGTGCCACCTGACGTCGACGGATCGGGAGATCTCCCGATCCCCTATGGTGCACTCTCAGTACAAT
CTGCTCTGATGCCGCATAGTTAAGCCAGTATCTGCTCCCTGCTTGTGTGTTGGAGGT
Features (pLannotate 1.2.2; 23 found; start..end, strand, type, name):
    121..361     -  promoter       U6 promoter: RNA polymerase III promoter for human U6 snRNA
    414..793     +  enhancer       CMV enhancer: human cytomegalovirus immediate early enhancer
    794..997     +  promoter       CMV promoter: human cytomegalovirus (CMV) immediate early promoter
    993..1026    +  LTR            5' LTR (truncated) (fragment): truncated 5' long terminal repeat (LTR) from HIV-1
   1042..1060    +  promoter       T7 promoter: promoter for bacteriophage T7 RNA polymerase
   1108..5007    +  CDS            cas12a: CS12A_FRATN - Also known as cpf1 From Francisella tularensis subsp. novicida (strain U112).
   5008..5055    +  CDS            nucleoplasmin NLS: bipartite nuclear localization signal from nucleoplasmin
   5062..5142    +  CDS            3xHA: three tandem HA epitope tags
   5222..5446    +  polyA_signal   bGH poly(A) signal: bovine growth hormone polyadenylation signal
   5450..5471    +  promoter       SV40 promoter (fragment): SV40 enhancer and early promoter
   5492..5920    +  rep_origin     f1 ori (sequence partly withheld): f1 bacteriophage origin of replication; arrow indicates direction of (+) strand synthesis
   5934..6263    +  promoter       SV40 promoter: SV40 enhancer and early promoter
   6330..7121    +  CDS            neo: KKA2_KLEPN - Also known as kan, nptII. Experimental evidence at protein level: Swiss-Prot protein existence level 1. Resistance to kanamycin, neomycin, paromomycin, ribostamycin, butirosin and gentamicin B. From Klebsiella pneumoniae.
   7145..7303    +  CDS            ble (fragment): BLE_KLEPN - Experimental evidence at protein level: Swiss-Prot protein existence level 1. Binding protein with a strong affinity to the bleomycin family of antibiotics. Binds to CL990; an antimitotic-antibiotic compound. From Klebsiella pneumoniae.
   7298..7419    +  polyA_signal   SV40 poly(A) signal: SV40 polyadenylation signal
   7492..7508    -  protein_bind   lac operator: The lac repressor binds to the lac operator to inhibit transcription in E. coli. This inhibition can be relieved by adding lactose or isopropyl-β-D-thiogalactopyranoside (IPTG). lac repressor encoded by lacI
   7516..7546    -  promoter       lac promoter: promoter for the E. coli lac operon
   7561..7582    -  protein_bind   CAP binding site: CAP binding activates transcription in the presence of cAMP. E. coli catabolite activator protein
   7595..7687    -  CDS            lacI (fragment): lac repressor; lacI; The lac repressor binds to the lac operator to inhibit transcription in E. coli. This inhibition can be relieved by adding lactose or isopropyl-β-D-thiogalactopyranoside (IPTG).
   7870..8455    -  rep_origin     ori: high-copy-number ColE1/pMB1/pBR322/pUC origin of replication
   8626..9486    -  CDS            AmpR: β-lactamase; bla; confers resistance to ampicillin, carbenicillin, and related antibiotics
   9487..9591    -  promoter       AmpR promoter: bla
   9650..9702    -  misc_feature   bom (fragment): basis of mobility region from pBR322
