[The description below was written by a language model from this plasmid's Addgene catalogue record and pLannotate feature annotations shown in this document.]
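Description:
pTE4497 is a 9.7 kb mammalian expression and CRISPR plasmid built on the pcDNA3.1 backbone that delivers both components of the Francisella novicida U112 Cpf1 (Cas12a) system from a single vector. It is propagated in E. coli through a high-copy ColE1/pUC-type origin with ampicillin selection (AmpR under its own bla promoter). It also carries an f1 phage origin and small lac-region remnants typical of this backbone. For selection in mammalian cells, an SV40 enhancer/early promoter drives the neomycin phosphotransferase gene, followed by an SV40 polyadenylation signal, allowing G418 selection.

The nuclease cassette uses the CMV immediate-early enhancer and promoter to express the roughly 3.9 kb FnCpf1 coding sequence. This is fused at its C terminus to a bipartite nucleoplasmin nuclear localization signal and a 3xHA epitope tag for nuclear import and immunodetection, and it terminates at a bGH poly(A) signal. A T7 promoter sits between the CMV promoter and the coding sequence, as is usual in pcDNA3.1. The short HIV-1 LTR fragment annotated at the same junction is probably an automated annotation match rather than a functional viral element.

Upstream of the CMV enhancer and in the opposite orientation, a human U6 RNA polymerase III promoter drives the 41 bp Fn crRNA insert, which is not itself annotated in the feature table. The record does not state whether this crRNA carries a particular targeting spacer or serves as a cloning site for one.

The stated purpose is co-expression of FnCpf1 and its crRNA in mammalian cells. The associated publication examines the activity and PAM preferences of Cpf1 nucleases in that setting.
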