Addgene plasmid #80339: pTE4497
Purpose: mammalian expression FnCpf1 nuclease and Fn crRNA
Depositing lab: Ervin Welker. Depositing organization: HUN-REN Biological Research Centre Szeged (HUN-REN Szegedi Biológiai Kutatóközpont). Publication: Mb- and FnCpf1 nucleases are active in mammalian cells: activities and PAM preferences of four wild-type Cpf1 nucleases and of their altered PAM specificity variants. Toth E, Czene BC, Kulcsar PI, Krausz SL, Talas A, Nyeste A, Varga E, Huszar K, Weinhardt N, Ligeti Z, Borsy AE, Fodor E, Welker E. Nucleic Acids Res. 2018 Sep 20. pii: 5103950. doi: 10.1093/nar/gky815. PubMed 30239882.
Backbone
  Vector backbone: pcDNA3.1
  Backbone size w/o insert (bp): 4654
  Total vector size (bp): 9728
  Vector type: Mammalian Expression, CRISPR
  Selectable markers: Neomycin (select with G418)
Growth in bacteria
  Bacterial resistance: Ampicillin, 100 μg/mL
  Growth temperature: 37°C
  Growth strain: NEB Stable
  Copy number: High Copy
Gene/Insert 1
  Gene/Insert name: Fn crRNA (alt name: Francisella novicida U112 CRISPR RNA)
  Species: Francisella novicida
  Insert size (bp): 41
  Promoter: human U6
  Cloning method: Unknown
  Sequencing primers: 5′ AAAACAGGAAGGCAAAATGC
Gene/Insert 2
  Gene/Insert name: FnCpf1 (alt name: Francisella novicida U112 Cpf1 nuclease)
  Insert size (bp): 3900
  Promoter: CMV
  Tag / fusion protein: NLS (C terminal on insert); 3xHA (C terminal on insert)
  Cloning method: Unknown
  Sequencing primers: 5′ CGCAAATGGGCGGTAGGCGTG
Terms and licenses: Academic/Nonprofit Terms; Industry Terms: Not Available to Industry
How to cite: pTE4497 was a gift from Ervin Welker (Addgene plasmid # 80339 ; http://n2t.net/addgene:80339 ; RRID:Addgene_80339)
