>Addgene plasmid #80339 | pTE4497 | addgene partial sequence | sequence record 156266 | CMV-F 5'-CGCAAATGGGCGGTAGGCGTG-3'
GCAGAGCTCTCTGGCTAACTAGAGAACCCACTGCTTACTGGCTTATCGAAATTAATACGACTCACTATAG
GGAGACCCAAGCTGGCTAGCGTTTAAACTTAAGCTTGGTACCGCCACCATGAGCATCTACCAGGAGTTCG
TCAACAAGTATTCACTGAGTAAGACACTGCGGTTCGAGCTGATCCCACAGGGCAAGACACTGGAGAACAT
CAAGGCCCGAGGCCTGATTCTGGACGATGAGAAGCGGGCAAAAGACTATAAGAAAGCCAAGCAGATCATT
GATAAATACCACCAGTTCTTTATCGAGGAAATTCTGAGCTCCGTGTGCATCAGTGAGGATCTGCTGCAGA
ATTACTCAGACGTGTACTTCAAGCTGAAGAAGAGCGACGATGACAACCTGCAGAAGGACTTCAAGTCCGC
CAAGGACACCATCAAGAAACAGATTAGCGAGTACATCAAGGACTCCGAAAAGTTTAAAAATCTGTTCAAC
CAGAATCTGATCGATGCTAAGAAAGGCCAGGAGTCCGACCTGATCCTGTGGCTGAAACAGTCTAAGGACA
ATGGGATTGAACTGTTCAAGGCTAACTCCGATATCACTGATATTGACGAGGCACTGGAAATCATCAAGAG
CTTCAAGGGATGGACCACATACTTTAAAGGCTTCCACGAGAACCGCAAGAACGTGTACTCCAGCAACGAC
ATTCCTACCTCCATCATCTACCGAATCGTCGATGACAATCTGCCAAAGTTCCTGGAGAACAAGGCCAAAT
ATGAATCTCTGAAGGACAAAGCTCCCGAGGCAATTAATTACGAACAGATCAAGAAAGATCTGGCTGAGGA
ACTGACATTCGATATCGACTATAA
