>Addgene plasmid #80339 | pTE4497 | addgene partial sequence | sequence record 156267 | BGH-rev 5'-TAGAAGGCACAGTCGAGG-3'
CTAGACTCGAGCGGCCGCCACTGTGCTGGATATCTGCAGAATTCTTAGGCATAGTCGGGGACATCATATG
GGTATGCATAATCAGGCACGTCGTAGGGATAAGCGTAATCTGGAACATCGTATGGGTAGGATCCCTTTTT
CTTTTTTGCCTGGCCGGCCTTTTTCGTGGCCGCCGGCCTTTTGTTATTTCTATTCTGGACAAACTCGAAG
TATTCCTCGTTCTTAATGACCAGGTTCAGCTTCTTCCCCTCCTGATTGTTCTTGATCCGGCCCAGCAGCA
TCAGTCCCTTCAGCCCGATGTGGTAGGCCCCGTTGGCGTCTGCATCCTGAGGCATATTTTTGGGTGCCTG
TCTGCTGTCGAAGAAGTTTCCGTTGACATCAGCCACGGGGCTAATCAGATAGTCCAGTTCTGTCCCGGTC
TTTGAGTTCCGCATCTGCAGGATTGTATTCAGCACTGAGGTCAGCTTGGCGAAAAATTTCTTATCACTCT
CGCCACAGATGGCTGCCTTGATGCATTCGCCATGTCCATACTCGATAGAGTAGTCTTTCAGCAGCTTTTC
CAGCTCCTTGGTTGGGTACACCTCCCTAGTGTCCCAATTGTGGTTTTTATCGGAATTTCGAAAGTTGATC
AGGCGAGATCCGAAGGAGGCAATGGTCCATTTCCCCTTAGCGGCCTTGTCGCCGAAGTTCTTGTAATCGA
AGGAAAACTCGAAGTACCCCTTGTCCAGATTATAACAGATCTTATCGAACTTGCTGAAA
