>Addgene plasmid #80339 | pTE4497 | addgene partial sequence | sequence record 157947 | hU6-F 5'-GAGGGCCTATTTCCCATGATT-3'
GGCTGTTAGAGAGATAATTAGAATTAATTTGACTGTAAACACAAAGATATTAGTACAAAATACGTGACGT
AGAAAGTAATAATTTCTTGGGTAGTTTGCAGTTTTAAAATTATGTTTTAAAATGGACTATCATATGCTTA
CCGTAACTTGAAAGTATTTCGATTTCTTGGCTTTATATATCTTGTGGAAAGGACGAAACACCGTAATTTC
TACTGTTGTAGATGGAGACGTTCGAACGTCTCCTTTTTTGTACGCAATTGTCGGTCAAGCCTTGCCTTGT
TGTAGCTTAAATTTTGCTCGCGCACTACTCAGCGACCTCCAACACACAAGCAGGGAGCAGATACTGGCTT
AACTATGCGGCATCAGAGCAGATTGTACTGAGAGTGCACCATAGGGGATCGGGAGATCTCCCGATCCGTC
GACGTCAGGTGGCACTTTTCGGGGAAATGTGCGCGGAACCCCTATTTGTTTATTTTTCTAAATACATTCA
AATATGTATCCGCTCATGAGACAATAACCCTGATAAATGCTTCAATAATATTGAAAAAGGAAGAGTATGA
GTATTCAACATTTCCGTGTCGCCCTTATTCCCTTTTTTGCGGCATTTTGCCTTCCTGTTTTTGCTCACCC
AGAAACGCTGGTGAAAGTAAAAGATGCTGAAGATCAGTTGGGTGCACGAGTGGGTTACATCGAACTGGAT
CTCAACAGCGGTAAGATCCTTGAGAGTTTTCGCCCCGAAGAACGTTTTCCAATGATGAGCACTTTTAAAG
TTCTGCTATGTGGCGCGGTATTATCCCGTATTGACGCCGGGCAAGAGCAACTCGGTCGCCGCATACACTA
TTCTCAGAATGACTTGGTTGAGTACTCACCAGTCACAGAAAAGCATCTTACGGATGGCATGACAGTAAG
